Addgene plasmid #64236: pMSCV-PIG-miR-497/miR-195
Purpose: Expresses miR-497 and miR-195 in mammalian cells
Depositing lab: Joshua Mendell. Depositing organization: Johns Hopkins University and School of Medicine. Publication: Widespread microRNA repression by Myc contributes to tumorigenesis. Chang TC, Yu D, Lee YS, Wentzel EA, Arking DE, West KM, Dang CV, Thomas-Tikhonenko A, Mendell JT. Nat Genet. 2008 Jan;40(1):43-50. Epub 2007 Dec 9. 10.1038/ng.2007.30 PubMed 18066065.
Backbone
  Vector backbone: MSCV PIG
  Backbone manufacturer: Scott Lowe
  Backbone size w/o insert (bp): 7658
  Total vector size (bp): 8400
  Vector type: Mammalian Expression, Retroviral
Growth in bacteria
  Bacterial resistance: Ampicillin, 100 μg/mL
  Growth temperature: 37°C
  Growth strain: Stbl3
  Copy number: High Copy
Gene/Insert
  Gene/Insert name: miR-497 and miR-195
  Species: H. sapiens (human)
  Insert size (bp): 737
  GenBank ID: NR_030178 NR_029712
  Entrez Gene: MIR195 (a.k.a. MIRN195, miRNA195, mir-195); MIR497 (a.k.a. MIRN497, hsa-mir-497, mir-497)
  Cloning method: Restriction Enzyme; 5′ cloning site XhoI (not destroyed); 3′ cloning site XhoI (not destroyed)
  Sequencing primers: 5′ TTGAACCTCCTCGTTCGACC; 3′ GATGTGGAATGTGTGCGAGG
Terms and licenses: Academic/Nonprofit Terms; Industry Terms: Not Available to Industry
How to cite: pMSCV-PIG-miR-497/miR-195 was a gift from Joshua Mendell (Addgene plasmid # 64236 ; http://n2t.net/addgene:64236 ; RRID:Addgene_64236)
