[The description below was written by a language model from this plasmid's Addgene catalogue record and pLannotate feature annotations shown in this document.]
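Description:
pMSCV-PIG-miR-497/miR-195 is an 8.4 kb gammaretroviral expression plasmid built on the MSCV PIG (Puro-IRES-GFP) backbone, designed to deliver the human miR-497 and miR-195 microRNAs into mammalian cells. It is maintained in E. coli through a high-copy ColE1/pUC-type origin and an ampicillin resistance gene. The bacterial portion also carries several non-functional remnants of earlier cloning vectors, including fragments of lacI, lacZα, rop, bom and the tetracycline resistance gene.

The retroviral unit is bounded by murine embryonic stem cell virus 5′ and 3′ LTRs and includes the Ψ packaging signal with a truncated gag region. These elements allow the transcript to be packaged into virions when viral proteins are supplied in trans by packaging cells. A 737 bp human genomic fragment spanning both miRNA hairpins was inserted at a single XhoI site downstream of Ψ/gag. No separate promoter is annotated upstream of it, so it is presumably transcribed from the 5′ LTR and processed by the cellular miRNA machinery. The automated annotation labels the first hairpin mir-497 and the second as a mir-16 family precursor. The second one corresponds to miR-195, which belongs to that family.

Downstream, a mouse PGK promoter drives a bicistronic cassette of puromycin N-acetyltransferase, an EMCV IRES and EGFP, so transduced cells can be selected with puromycin and tracked or sorted by green fluorescence. The construct is suited to stable enforced expression of these two miRNAs, and the associated study concerned miRNAs repressed by Myc and their contribution to tumorigenesis.
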