Features (pLannotate 1.2.2; 23 found; start..end, strand, type, name):
    579..920     +  misc_feature   MESV Ψ: packaging signal of murine embryonic stem cell virus
    987..1403    +  CDS            gag (truncated): truncated Moloney murine leukemia virus (MMLV) gag gene lacking the start codon
   1644..1755    +  ncRNA          mir-497: Accession: RF00793 - microRNA mir-497
   1970..2046    +  ncRNA          mir-16: Accession: RF00254 - mir-16 microRNA precursor family
   2181..2680    +  promoter       PGK promoter: mouse phosphoglycerate kinase 1 promoter
   2701..3300    +  CDS            PuroR: puromycin N-acetyltransferase; pac from Streptomyces alboniger; confers resistance to puromycin
   3378..3929    +  misc_feature   IRES: internal ribosome entry site (IRES) of the encephalomyocarditis virus (EMCV)
   3941..4660    +  CDS            EGFP: the original enhanced GFP (Yang et al., 1996) mammalian codon-optimized
   4677..4703    +  misc_feature   MCS (fragment): pBluescript multiple cloning site
   4762..5276    +  LTR            3' LTR: 3' long terminal repeat from murine embryonic stem cell virus
   5469..5485    -  protein_bind   lac operator: The lac repressor binds to the lac operator to inhibit transcription in E. coli. This inhibition can be relieved by adding lactose or isopropyl-β-D-thiogalactopyranoside (IPTG). lac repressor encoded by lacI
   5493..5523    -  promoter       lac promoter: promoter for the E. coli lac operon
   5538..5559    -  protein_bind   CAP binding site: CAP binding activates transcription in the presence of cAMP. E. coli catabolite activator protein
   5572..5664    -  CDS            lacI (fragment): lac repressor; lacI; The lac repressor binds to the lac operator to inhibit transcription in E. coli. This inhibition can be relieved by adding lactose or isopropyl-β-D-thiogalactopyranoside (IPTG).
   5847..6435    -  rep_origin     ori: high-copy-number ColE1/pMB1/pBR322/pUC origin of replication
   6606..7466    -  CDS            AmpR: β-lactamase; bla; confers resistance to ampicillin, carbenicillin, and related antibiotics
   7467..7571    -  promoter       AmpR promoter: bla
   7666..7701    +  CDS            rop (fragment): Rop protein, which maintains plasmids at low copy number; rop
   7803..7902    +  misc_feature   bom (fragment): basis of mobility region from pBR322
   7908..8057    -  CDS            lacZα (fragment): LacZα fragment of β-galactosidase; lacZ fragment
   8057..8258    -  CDS            TcR (fragment): tetracycline efflux protein; tet; confers resistance to tetracycline
   8259..8357    +  CDS            env (fragment): murine leukemia virus gPr80 envelope polyprotein precursor; env; proteolytically cleaved into gp70SU and p15TM subunits
   8399..515     +  LTR            5' LTR (across the origin): 5' long terminal repeat from murine embryonic stem cell virus
>Addgene plasmid #64236 | pMSCV-PIG-miR-497/miR-195 | depositor full sequence | sequence record 107690 | pMSCV-PIG-miR-497/miR-195 sequence 8400 bps
TGAAAGACCCCACCTGTAGGTTTGGCAAGCTAGCTTAAGTAACGCCATTTTGCAAGGCATGGAAAATACA
TAACTGAGAATAGAGAAGTTCAGATCAAGGTTAGGAACAGAGAGACAGCAGAATATGGGCCAAACAGGAT
ATCTGTGGTAAGCAGTTCCTGCCCCGGCTCAGGGCCAAGAACAGATGGTCCCCAGATGCGGTCCCGCCCT
CAGCAGTTTCTAGAGAACCATCAGATGTTTCCAGGGTGCCCCAAGGACCTGAAATGACCCTGTGCCTTAT
TTGAACTAACCAATCAGTTCGCTTCTCGCTTCTGTTCGCGCGCTTCTGCTCCCCGAGCTCAATAAAAGAG
CCCACAACCCCTCACTCGGCGCGCCAGTCCTCCGATAGACTGCGTCGCCCGGGTACCCGTATTCCCAATA
AAGCCTCTTGCTGTTTGCATCCGAATCGTGGACTCGCTGATCCTTGGGAGGGTCTCCTCAGATTGATTGA
CTGCCCACCTCGGGGGTCTTTCATTTGGAGGTTCCACCGAGATTTGGAGACCCCTGCCCAGGGACCACCG
ACCCCCCCGCCGGGAGGTAAGCTGGCCAGCGGTCGTTTCGTGTCTGTCTCTGTCTTTGTGCGTGTTTGTG
CCGGCATCTAATGTTTGCGCCTGCGTCTGTACTAGTTAGCTAACTAGCTCTGTATCTGGCGGACCCGTGG
TGGAACTGACGAGTTCTGAACACCCGGCCGCAACCCTGGGAGACGTCCCAGGGACTTTGGGGGCCGTTTT
TGTGGCCCGACCTGAGGAAGGGAGTCGATGTGGAATCCGACCCCGTCAGGATATGTGGTTCTGGTAGGAG
ACGAGAACCTAAAACAGTTCCCGCCTCCGTCTGAATTTTTGCTTTCGGTTTGGAACCGAAGCCGCGCGTC
TTGTCTGCTGCAGCGCTGCAGCATCGTTCTGTGTTGTCTCTGTCTGACTGTGTTTCTGTATTTGTCTGAA
AATTAGGGCCAGACTGTTACCACTCCCTTAAGTTTGACCTTAGGTCACTGGAAAGATGTCGAGCGGATCG
CTCACAACCAGTCGGTAGATGTCAAGAAGAGACGTTGGGTTACCTTCTGCTCTGCAGAATGGCCAACCTT
TAACGTCGGATGGCCGCGAGACGGCACCTTTAACCGAGACCTCATCACCCAGGTTAAGATCAAGGTCTTT
TCACCTGGCCCGCATGGACACCCAGACCAGGTCCCCTACATCGTGACCTGGGAAGCCTTGGCTTTTGACC
CCCCTCCCTGGGTCAAGCCCTTTGTACACCCTAAGCCTCCGCCTCCTCTTCCTCCATCCGCCCCGTCTCT
CCCCCTTGAACCTCCTCGTTCGACCCCGCCTCGATCCTCCCTTTATCCAGCCCTCACTCCTTCTCTAGGC
GCCGGAATTAGATCTCTCGAGTCCCCTGAGCTGAGTTCCTACAGAGGGAAGATGGTCCAATCTTACTACA
CTGTGAGCTCATCCCCATGGTCCGTCGCCTTCCAGTTGCCTGCTCAGCCCGTCCCTGGTTCCTCCCAAAC
GTTTTTGGGGGCCATGTTTGCCTTTTAAGGCTTCTCTATCCCCCCGCTCCTGGAGGTGGTGCTGGGGTCT
TCCCAGCACTGCTATGTGCTCTCTTCCTTTCAACCCACCCCGGTCCTGCTCCCGCCCCAGCAGCACACTG
TGGTTTGTACGGCACTGTGGCCACGTCCAAACCACACTGTGGTGTTAGAGCGAGGGTGGGGGAGGCACCG
CCGAGGCTTGGCCCTGGGAGGCCATCCTGGAGAAGTGACACAAAAAACATCTGGGGCCTTGTGACAAACT
TCTTGCCAGGTGGGCAAGGAGAGGGTGGGGTATGTAAGCACCCCTCTAAAATCTCCAGGGCAGTTTCAAG
AATACTGATGGCCAGAGACCCTGGGAGTAAGTTCTGCCTCAAGAGAACAAAGTGGAGTCTTTGTTGCCCA
CACCCAGCTTCCCTGGCTCTAGCAGCACAGAAATATTGGCACAGGGAAGCGAGTCTGCCAATATTGGCTG
TGCTGCTCCAGGCAGGGTGGTGAAAACTACCGAGGAGGGGCTGAGCCCCCATGGGCCGAGGAGAGAAGAG
GGAACAGGCCTCTCCTGCTAATAATGTTAAGCAGACAGCACGAAGCTGAGAGGGAAATCTCGAGGTTAAC
GAATTCTACCGGGTAGGGGAGGCGCTTTTCCCAAGGCAGTCTGGAGCATGCGCTTTAGCAGCCCCGCTGG
GCACTTGGCGCTACACAAGTGGCCTCTGGCCTCGCACACATTCCACATCCACCGGTAGGCGCCAACCGGC
TCCGTTCTTTGGTGGCCCCTTCGCGCCACCTTCTACTCCTCCCCTAGTCAGGAAGTTCCCCCCCGCCCCG
CAGCTCGCGTCGTGCAGGACGTGACAAATGGAAGTAGCACGTCTCACTAGTCTCGTGCAGATGGACAGCA
CCGCTGAGCAATGGAAGCGGGTAGGCCTTTGGGGCAGCGGCCAATAGCAGCTTTGCTCCTTCGCTTTCTG
GGCTCAGAGGCTGGGAAGGGGTGGGTCCGGGGGCGGGCTCAGGGGCGGGCTCAGGGGCGGGGCGGGCGCC
CGAAGGTCCTCCGGAGGCCCGGCATTCTGCACGCTTCAAAAGCGCACGTCTGCCGCGCTGTTCTCCTCTT
CCTCATCTCCGGGCCTTTCGACCTGCAGCCCAAGCTTACCATGACCGAGTACAAGCCCACGGTGCGCCTC
GCCACCCGCGACGACGTCCCCAGGGCCGTACGCACCCTCGCCGCCGCGTTCGCCGACTACCCCGCCACGC
GCCACACCGTCGATCCGGACCGCCACATCGAGCGGGTCACCGAGCTGCAAGAACTCTTCCTCACGCGCGT
CGGGCTCGACATCGGCAAGGTGTGGGTCGCGGACGACGGCGCCGCGGTGGCGGTCTGGACCACGCCGGAG
AGCGTCGAAGCGGGGGCGGTGTTCGCCGAGATCGGCCCGCGCATGGCCGAGTTGAGCGGTTCCCGGCTGG
CCGCGCAGCAACAGATGGAAGGCCTCCTGGCGCCGCACCGGCCCAAGGAGCCCGCGTGGTTCCTGGCCAC
CGTCGGCGTCTCGCCCGACCACCAGGGCAAGGGTCTGGGCAGCGCCGTCGTGCTCCCCGGAGTGGAGGCG
GCCGAGCGCGCCGGGGTGCCCGCCTTCCTGGAGACCTCCGCGCCCCGCAACCTCCCCTTCTACGAGCGGC
TCGGCTTCACCGTCACCGCCGACGTCGAGGTGCCCGAAGGACCGCGCACCTGGTGCATGACCCGCAAGCC
CGGTGCCTGACGCCCGCCCCACGACCCGCAGCGCCCGACCGAAAGGAGCGCACGACCCCATGCATCGAAT
TCCGCCCCCCCCCCCTAACGTTACTGGCCGAAGCCGCTTGGAATAAGGCCGGTGTGCGTTTGTCTATATG
TTATTTTCCACCATATTGCCGTCTTTTGGCAATGTGAGGGCCCGGAAACCTGGCCCTGTCTTCTTGACGA
GCATTCCTAGGGGTCTTTCCCCTCTCGCCAAAGGAATGCAAGGTCTGTTGAATGTCGTGAAGGAAGCAGT
TCCTCTGGAAGCTTCTTGAAGACAAACAACGTCTGTAGCGACCCTTTGCAGGCAGCGGAACCCCCCACCT
GGCGACAGGTGCCTCTGCGGCCAAAAGCCACGTGTATAAGATACACCTGCAAAGGCGGCACAACCCCAGT
GCCACGTTGTGAGTTGGATAGTTGTGGAAAGAGTCAAATGGCTCTCCTCAAGCGTATTCAACAAGGGGCT
GAAGGATGCCCAGAAGGTACCCCATTGTATGGGATCTGATCTGGGGCCTCGGTGCACATGCTTTACATGT
GTTTAGTCGAGGTTAAAAAACGTCTAGGCCCCCCGAACCACGGGGACGTGGTTTTCCTTTGAAAAACACG
ATGATAATATGGCCACAACCATGGTGAGCAAGGGCGAGGAGCTGTTCACCGGGGTGGTGCCCATCCTGGT
CGAGCTGGACGGCGACGTAAACGGCCACAAGTTCAGCGTGTCCGGCGAGGGCGAGGGCGATGCCACCTAC
GGCAAGCTGACCCTGAAGTTCATCTGCACCACCGGCAAGCTGCCCGTGCCCTGGCCCACCCTCGTGACCA
CCCTGACCTACGGCGTGCAGTGCTTCAGCCGCTACCCCGACCACATGAAGCAGCACGACTTCTTCAAGTC
CGCCATGCCCGAAGGCTACGTCCAGGAGCGCACCATCTTCTTCAAGGACGACGGCAACTACAAGACCCGC
GCCGAGGTGAAGTTCGAGGGCGACACCCTGGTGAACCGCATCGAGCTGAAGGGCATCGACTTCAAGGAGG
ACGGCAACATCCTGGGGCACAAGCTGGAGTACAACTACAACAGCCACAACGTCTATATCATGGCCGACAA
GCAGAAGAACGGCATCAAGGTGAACTTCAAGATCCGCCACAACATCGAGGACGGCAGCGTGCAGCTCGCC
GACCACTACCAGCAGAACACCCCCATCGGCGACGGCCCCGTGCTGCTGCCCGACAACCACTACCTGAGCA
CCCAGTCCGCCCTGAGCAAAGACCCCAACGAGAAGCGCGATCACATGGTCCTGCTGGAGTTCGTGACCGC
CGCCGGGATCACTCTCGGCATGGACGAGCTGTACAAGTAATGAATTAATTAAGAATTATCAAGCTTATCG
ATACCGTCGACCTGCAGCCAAGCTTATCGATAAAATAAAAGATTTTATTTAGTCTCCAGAAAAAGGGGGG
AATGAAAGACCCCACCTGTAGGTTTGGCAAGCTAGCTTAAGTAACGCCATTTTGCAAGGCATGGAAAATA
CATAACTGAGAATAGAGAAGTTCAGATCAAGGTTAGGAACAGAGAGACAGCAGAATATGGGCCAAACAGG
ATATCTGTGGTAAGCAGTTCCTGCCCCGGCTCAGGGCCAAGAACAGATGGTCCCCAGATGCGGTCCCGCC
CTCAGCAGTTTCTAGAGAACCATCAGATGTTTCCAGGGTGCCCCAAGGACCTGAAATGACCCTGTGCCTT
ATTTGAACTAACCAATCAGTTCGCTTCTCGCTTCTGTTCGCGCGCTTCTGCTCCCCGAGCTCAATAAAAG
AGCCCACAACCCCTCACTCGGCGCGCCAGTCCTCCGATAGACTGCGTCGCCCGGGTACCCGTGTATCCAA
TAAACCCTCTTGCAGTTGCATCCGACTTGTGGTCTCGCTGTTCCTTGGGAGGGTCTCCTCTGAGTGATTG
ACTACCCGTCAGCGGGGGTCTTTCATGGGTAACAGTTTCTTGAAGTTGGAGAACAACATTCTGAGGGTAG
GAGTCGAATATTAAGTAATCCTGACTCAATTAGCCACTGTTTTGAATCCACATACTCCAATACTCCTGAA
ATAGTTCATTATGGACAGCGCAGAAGAGCTGGGGAGAATTAATTCGTAATCATGGTCATAGCTGTTTCCT
GTGTGAAATTGTTATCCGCTCACAATTCCACACAACATACGAGCCGGAAGCATAAAGTGTAAAGCCTGGG
GTGCCTAATGAGTGAGCTAACTCACATTAATTGCGTTGCGCTCACTGCCCGCTTTCCAGTCGGGAAACCT
GTCGTGCCAGCTGCATTAATGAATCGGCCAACGCGCGGGGAGAGGCGGTTTGCGTATTGGGCGCTCTTCC
GCTTCCTCGCTCACTGACTCGCTGCGCTCGGTCGTTCGGCTGCGGCGAGCGGTATCAGCTCACTCAAAGG
CGGTAATACGGTTATCCACAGAATCAGGGGATAACGCAGGAAAGAACATGTGAGCAAAAGGCCAGCAAAA
GGCCAGGAACCGTAAAAAGGCCGCGTTGCTGGCGTTTTTCCATAGGCTCCGCCCCCCTGACGAGCATCAC
AAAAATCGACGCTCAAGTCAGAGGTGGCGAAACCCGACAGGACTATAAAGATACCAGGCGTTTCCCCCTG
GAAGCTCCCTCGTGCGCTCTCCTGTTCCGACCCTGCCGCTTACCGGATACCTGTCCGCCTTTCTCCCTTC
GGGAAGCGTGGCGCTTTCTCATAGCTCACGCTGTAGGTATCTCAGTTCGGTGTAGGTCGTTCGCTCCAAG
CTGGGCTGTGTGCACGAACCCCCCGTTCAGCCCGACCGCTGCGCCTTATCCGGTAACTATCGTCTTGAGT
CCAACCCGGTAAGACACGACTTATCGCCACTGGCAGCAGCCACTGGTAACAGGATTAGCAGAGCGAGGTA
TGTAGGCGGTGCTACAGAGTTCTTGAAGTGGTGGCCTAACTACGGCTACACTAGAAGGACAGTATTTGGT
ATCTGCGCTCTGCTGAAGCCAGTTACCTTCGGAAAAAGAGTTGGTAGCTCTTGATCCGGCAAACAAACCA
CCGCTGGTAGCGGTGGTTTTTTTGTTTGCAAGCAGCAGATTACGCGCAGAAAAAAAGGATCTCAAGAAGA
TCCTTTGATCTTTTCTACGGGGTCTGACGCTCAGTGGAACGAAAACTCACGTTAAGGGATTTTGGTCATG
AGATTATCAAAAAGGATCTTCACCTAGATCCTTTTAAATTAAAAATGAAGTTTTAAATCAATCTAAAGTA
TATATGAGTAAACTTGGTCTGACAGTTACCAATGCTTAATCAGTGAGGCACCTATCTCAGCGATCTGTCT
ATTTCGTTCATCCATAGTTGCCTGACTCCCCGTCGTGTAGATAACTACGATACGGGAGGGCTTACCATCT
GGCCCCAGTGCTGCAATGATACCGCGAGACCCACGCTCACCGGCTCCAGATTTATCAGCAATAAACCAGC
CAGCCGGAAGGGCCGAGCGCAGAAGTGGTCCTGCAACTTTATCCGCCTCCATCCAGTCTATTAATTGTTG
CCGGGAAGCTAGAGTAAGTAGTTCGCCAGTTAATAGTTTGCGCAACGTTGTTGCCATTGCTACAGGCATC
GTGGTGTCACGCTCGTCGTTTGGTATGGCTTCATTCAGCTCCGGTTCCCAACGATCAAGGCGAGTTACAT
GATCCCCCATGTTGTGCAAAAAAGCGGTTAGCTCCTTCGGTCCTCCGATCGTTGTCAGAAGTAAGTTGGC
CGCAGTGTTATCACTCATGGTTATGGCAGCACTGCATAATTCTCTTACTGTCATGCCATCCGTAAGATGC
TTTTCTGTGACTGGTGAGTACTCAACCAAGTCATTCTGAGAATAGTGTATGCGGCGACCGAGTTGCTCTT
GCCCGGCGTCAATACGGGATAATACCGCGCCACATAGCAGAACTTTAAAAGTGCTCATCATTGGAAAACG
TTCTTCGGGGCGAAAACTCTCAAGGATCTTACCGCTGTTGAGATCCAGTTCGATGTAACCCACTCGTGCA
CCCAACTGATCTTCAGCATCTTTTACTTTCACCAGCGTTTCTGGGTGAGCAAAAACAGGAAGGCAAAATG
CCGCAAAAAAGGGAATAAGGGCGACACGGAAATGTTGAATACTCATACTCTTCCTTTTTCAATATTATTG
AAGCATTTATCAGGGTTATTGTCTCATGAGCGGATACATATTTGAATGTATTTAGAAAAATAAACAAATA
GGGGTTCCGCGCACATTTCCCCGAAAAGTGCCACCTGACGTCTAAGAAACCATTATTATCATGACATTAA
CCTATAAAAATAGGCGTATCACGAGGCCCTTTCGTCTCGCGCGTTTCGGTGATGACGGTGAAAACCTCTG
ACACATGCAGCTCCCGGAGACGGTCACAGCTTGTCTGTAAGCGGATGCCGGGAGCAGACAAGCCCGTCAG
GGCGCGTCAGCGGGTGTTGGCGGGTGTCGGGGCTGGCTTAACTATGCGGCATCAGAGCAGATTGTACTGA
GAGTGCACCATATGCGGTGTGAAATACCGCACAGATGCGTAAGGAGAAAATACCGCATCAGGCGCCATTC
GCCATTCAGGCTGCGCAACTGTTGGGAAGGGCGATCGGTGCGGGCCTCTTCGCTATTACGCCAGCTGGCG
AAAGGGGGATGTGCTGCAAGGCGATTAAGTTGGGTAACGCCAGGGTTTTCCCAGTCACGACGTTGTAAAA
CGACGGCGCAAGGAATGGTGCATGCAAGGAGATGGCGCCCAACAGTCCCCCGGCCACGGGGCCTGCCACC
ATACCCACGCCGAAACAAGCGCTCATGAGCCCGAAGTGGCGAGCCCGATCTTCCCCATCGGTGATGTCGG
CGATATAGGCGCCAGCAACCGCACCTGTGGCGCCGGTGATGCCGGCCACGATGCGTCCGGCGTAGAGGCG
ATTAGTCCAATTTGTTAAAGACAGGATATCAGTGGTCCAGGCTCTAGTTTTGACTCAACAATATCACCAG
CTGAAGCCTATAGAGTACGAGCCATAGATAAAATAAAAGATTTTATTTAGTCTCCAGAAAAAGGGGGGAA
