>Addgene plasmid #64236 | pMSCV-PIG-miR-497/miR-195 | addgene partial sequence | sequence record 117342 | EGFP-N 5'-CGTCGCCGTCCAGCTCGACCAG-3'
GGTCCCCGTGGTTCGGGGGGCCTAGACGTTTTTTTAACCTCGACTAAACACATGCTAAAGCATGTGCACC
GAGGCCCCAGATCAGATCCCATACAATGGGGTACCTTCTGGGCATCCTTCAGCCCCTTGTTGAATACGCT
TGAGGAGAGCCATTTGACTCTTTCCACAACTATCCAACTCACAACGTGGCACTGGGGTTGTGCCGCCTTT
GCAGGTGTATCTTATACACGTGGCTTTTGGCCGCAGAGGCACCTGTCGCCAGGTGGGGGGTTCCGCTGCC
TGCAAAGGGTCGCTACAGACGTTGTTTGTCTTCAAGAAGCTTCCAGAGGAACTGCTTCCTTCACGACATT
CAACAGACCTTGCATTCCTTTGGCGAGAGGGGAAAGACCCCTAGGAATGCTCGTCAAGAAGACAGGGCCA
GG
