>Addgene plasmid #64236 | pMSCV-PIG-miR-497/miR-195 | addgene partial sequence | sequence record 117343 | pLXSN5 5'-CCCTTGAACCTCCTCGTTCGACC-3'
TGAGCTCATCCCCATGGTCCGTCGCCTTCCAGTTGCCTGCTCAGCCCGTCCCTGGTTCCTCCCAAACGTT
TTTGGGGGCCATGTTTGCCTTTTAAGGCTTCTCTATCCCCCCGCTCCTGGAGGTGGTGCTGGGGTCTTCC
CAGCACTGCTATGTGCTCTCTTCCTTTCAACCCACCCCGGTCCTGCTCCCGCCCCAGCAGCACACTGTGG
TTTGTACGGCACTGTGGCCACGTCCAAACCACACTGTGGTGTTAGAGCGAGGGTGGGGGAGGCACCGCCG
AGGCTTGGCCCTGGGAGGCCATCCTGGAGAAGTGACACAAAAAACATCTGGGGCCTTGTGACAAACTTCT
TGCCAGGTGGGCAAGGAGAGGGTGGGGTATGTAAGCACCCCTCTAAAATCTCCAGGGCAGTTTCAAGAAT
ACTGATGGCCAGAGACCCTGGGAGTAAGTTCTGCCTCAAGAGAACAAAGTGGAGTCTTTGTTGCCCACAC
CCAGCTTCCCTGGCTCTAGCAGCACAGAAATATTGGCACAGGGAAGCGAGTCTGCCAATATTGGCTGTGC
TGCTCCAGGCAGGGTGGTGAAAACTACCGAGGAGGGGCTGAGCCCCCATGGGCCGAGGAGAGA
